>Addgene plasmid #158817 | JGI_018279 | addgene full sequence | sequence record 316232 | Addgene NGS Result
GCAACGCAAAATGCTGAATTTAGCAGGCAAGTTTCCTGATAAAGGGCCCTGTGAGTGCGACATTCGACGC
GCGAAAGCGAGTTGACGGCGCCCGAAATTTTCTTAGAGTTCGTTCAAGCTTCGGTTTCGGGGAGCCGCTA
AGGGATGCGGACCCAGCCGGGTAAGTCGCCGGGAACTATGGAATAATCCTAATTTCTGTGCGGCAGGCGC
GAGCTGCCGGAGCGAATATCATCCCTGTCGCAAACAGCAGGTCAATCAACGGTGGGTAGCGGGCTGCTAT
CCAGCGGCGGATAAGACTTGTCGGAGGAATCCTCTAGAAATAATTTTGTTTAACTTTAAGAAGGAGATAT
ACCATGACCTTCCGCGCGACCCTGCTCGCCGCGGCCGGCGCCGCGGCCCTGCTCGCGGGCGTCGCCAGCC
CGGCACTCGCCGTGACGGACGAGGACATCGCCAACGATGCCAAAACGACCGAGGACGTCGTCACCTATGG
TCTGGGCAACCAGGGCCAGCGCTTCAGCCCGCTTAAGACGCTCACTCGCGACAACATCAAGTCGCTCGTC
CCCGCCTACAGCTTCTCGTTCGGGGGAGAGAAGCAGCGTGGCCAAGAGTCACAGGCCCTCGTCAAGGACG
GCGTGATCTACGTGACCGGCTCGTACTCCCGCGCGTGGGCGATCAACTCCCGCACGGGCGAAAAGATCTG
GGAGTACAACGCCCGTCTCCCGGAGGGAATCTTGCCGTGCTGCGATGTGGTCAACCGCGGCGGGGCCCTG
TACGACAACCTGTTCATCTTCGGCACCCTGGACGCGAAGCTCGTGGCGCTGGATGCCAAGTCCGGCAAAG
TCGTGTGGAAGAAAGACGTGGACGACTTCAAGTCCGGTTTTAGCTTCACCAGCGCGCCGATGATCGTGAA
GGGTAAGATCATCACCGGGGTCTCGGGCGGTGAGTTCGGGATCGTCGGCCGGGTGGAGGCCCGCGACGCC
AAGACGGGGGAAATCATCTGGAAGCGCCCGGTGATCGAGGGCCACGTGGGCGAGCTGAACGGCAAGCCAA
GCACGATGACCGGCAAGACGAACGAGACCTGGCCCGGCGATATGTGGAAGTACGGGGGCGGAGCCACGTG
GAACGGCGGCACCTATGACGCAGAGACCAACCTGATCTACTACGGGACGGGCAATCCGGGCCCGTGGAAC
TCGTGGCTGCGGCCGGGCGACAACAAGTGGTCGGCCTCGCGGATCGCCCTGGACCCGGACACGGGCGAGA
TCAAGTGGGGGTTCCAGACGACCCCGCATGATGGCTGGGACTATGATGGTGTCAACGAATTCGTCTCGTT
CGACCTCGTGAAGGACGGCAAGACCATCAAGGCGGGCGCGACGGCGGACCGTAACGGCTTCTTCTACGTC
CTGGACCGCACGAACGGCAAGTTCATCTCCGCCAGTCCATTCGTGAGCAAGATCACCTGGGCGAAGGGCA
TCGACGAGAAGGGCCGTCCTATCGAGGACCCGGCCTTCCGCCCCGCCGATCCGGGAAAGGAAAAGCAAGG
TAAATCCGTGTTCGCCGTCCCGAGCTTCCTGGGCGGCAAGAACTGGATGCCCATCGGCTACAGCCCGGAG
ACGAAGCTCTTCTACGTCCCGAGCAACGAATGGGGCATGGATATCCACAACGAGCCGGTGGCGTATAAAA
AAGGCGCAGCCTACCTTGGCGCTGGCTTCACGATCAAGCCTATCTTCGAGGACCATATCGGGTCCCTCAA
GGCCATCGACCCGGCGACCGGAAAGATTGCGTGGGAGTATAAGAACAAAGCCCCGCTCTGGGGCGGCGTG
CTCTCGACGGCGGGCAACCTCGTGTTCACGGGCACCCCGGAAGGTTTCCTGAAAGCCTTCGACGCCAAGA
CGGGGGAGGAGGTCTGGAAGTTCAACGTCGGCACGGGGGTCGTGGCCACCCCCATCACCTGGGAGCAGGA
CGGGGAGCAGTGGGTGGGCGTCGCCGCCGGCTGGGGCGGCGCGGTGCCGCTGTGGGGCGGCGAGGTCGCC
AAGTCGACGGCCGGTATCACCCAGGGCGGCTCGTTCTGGGCGTTCAAGCTCCCGAAGGAAGTGGCCGCCC
GGGCCGAAAACCTCTATTTTCAGGGACATCATCACCATCACCATCACCACTGACAGCTATGACCATGATT
ACGCCAAGCTTGCATGCCTGCAGGTCGACTCTAGAGGATCCCCGGGTACCGAGCTCGAATTCACTGGCCG
TCGTTTTACAACGTCGTGACTGGGAAAACCCTGGCGTTACCCAACTTAATCGCCTTGCAGCACATCCCCC
TTTCGCCAGCTGGCGTAATAGCGAAGAGGCCCGCACCGATCGCCCTTCCCAACAGTTGCGCAGCCTGAAT
GGCGAATGGCGCCTGATGCGGTATTTTCTCCTTACGCATCTGTGCGGTATTTCACACCGCATATGGTGCA
CTCTCAGTACAATCTGCTCTGATGCCGCATAGTTAAGCCAGCCCCGACACCCGCCAACACCCGCTGACGC
GCCCTGACGGGCTTGTATGCTCCCGGCATCCGCTTACAGACAAGCTGTGACCGTCTCCGGGAGCTGCATG
TGTCAGAGGTTTTCACCGTCATCACCGAAACGCGCGAGACGAAAGGGCCTCGTGATACGCCTATTTTTAT
AGGTTAATGTCATGATAATAATGGTTTCTTAGCACCCTTTCTCGGTCCTTCAACGTTCCTGACAACGAGC
CTCCTTTTCGCCAATCCATCGACAATCACCGCGAGTCCCTGCTCGAACGCTGCGTCCGGACCGGCTTCGT
CGAAGGCGTCTATCGCGGCCCGCAACAGCGGCGAGAGCGGAGCCTGTTCAACGGTGCCGCCGCGCTCGCC
GGCATCGCTGTCGCCGGCCTGCTCCTCAAGCACGGCCCCAACAGTGAAGTAGCTGATTGTCATCAGCGCA
TTGACGGCGTCCCCGGCCGAAAAACCCGCCTCGCAGAGGAAGCGAAGCTGCGCGTCGGCCGTTTCCATCT
GCGGTGCGCCCGGTCGCGTGCCGGCATGGATGCGCGCGCCATCGCGGTAGGCGAGCAGCGCCTGCCTGAA
GCTGCGGGCATTCCCGATCAGAAATGAGCGCCAGTCGTCGTCGGCTCTCGGCACCGAATGCGTATGATTC
TCCGCCAGCATGGCTTCGGCCAGTGCGTCGAGCAGCGCCCGCTTGTTCCTGAAGTGCCAGTAAAGCGCCG
GCTGCTGAACCCCCAACCGTTCCGCCAGTTTGCGTGTCGTCAGACCGTCTACGCCGACCTCGTTCAACAG
GTCCAGGGCGGCACGGATCACTGTATTCGGCTGCAACTTTGTCATGCTTGACACTTTATCACTGATAAAC
ATAATATGTCCACCAACTTATCAGTGATAAAGAATCCGCGCGTTCAATCGGACCAGCGGAGGCTGGTCCG
GAGGCCAGACGTGAAACCCAACATACCCCTGATCGTAATTCTGAGCACTGTCGCGCTCGACGCTGTCGGC
ATCGGCCTGATTATGCCGGTGCTGCCGGGCCTCCTGCGCGATCTGGTTCACTCGAACGACGTCACCGCCC
ACTATGGCATTCTGCTGGCGCTGTATGCGTTGGTGCAATTTGCCTGCGCACCTGTGCTGGGCGCGCTGTC
GGATCGTTTCGGGCGGCGGCCAATCTTGCTCGTCTCGCTGGCCGGCGCCACTGTCGACTACGCCATCATG
GCGACAGCGCCTTTCCTTTGGGTTCTCTATATCGGGCGGATCGTGGCCGGCATCACCGGGGCGACTGGGG
CGGTAGCCGGCGCTTATATTGCCGATATCACTGATGGCGATGAGCGCGCGCGGCACTTCGGCTTCATGAG
CGCCTGTTTCGGGTTCGGGATGGTCGCGGGACCTGTGCTCGGTGGGCTGATGGGCGGTTTCTCCCCCCAC
GCTCCGTTCTTCGCCGCGGCAGCCTTGAACGGCCTCAATTTCCTGACGGGCTGTTTCCTTTTGCCGGAGT
CGCACAAAGGCGAACGCCGGCCGTTACGCCGGGAGGCTCTCAACCCGCTCGCTTCGTTCCGGTGGGCCCG
GGGCATGACCGTCGTCGCCGCCCTGATGGCGGTCTTCTTCATCATGCAACTTGTCGGACAGGTGCCGGCC
GCGCTTTGGGTCATTTTCGGCGAGGATCGCTTTCACTGGGACGCGACCACGATCGGCATTTCGCTTGCCG
CATTTGGCATTCTGCATTCACTCGCCCAGGCAATGATCACCGGCCCTGTAGCCGCCCGGCTCGGCGAAAG
GCGGGCACTCATGCTCGGAATGATTGCCGACGGCACAGGCTACATCCTGCTTGCCTTCGCGACACGGGGA
TGGATGGCGTTCCCGATCATGGTCCTGCTTGCTTCGGGTGGCATCGGAATGCCGGCGCTGCAAGCAATGT
TGTCCAGGCAGGTGGATGAGGAACGTCAGGGGCAGCTGCAAGGCTCACTGGCGGCGCTCACCAGCCTGAC
CTCGATCGTCGGACCCCTCCTCTTCACGGCGATCTATGCGGCTTCTATAACAACGTGGAACGGGTGGGCA
TGGATTGCAGGCGCTGCCCTCTACTTGCTCTGCCTGCCGGCGCTGCGTCGCGGGCTTTGGAGCGGCGCAG
GGCAACGAGCCGATCGCTGATCGTGGAAACGATAGGCCTATGCCATGCGGGTCAAGGCGACTTCCGGCAA
GCTATACGCGCCCTAGAATTGTCAATTTTAATCCTCTGTTTATCGGCAGTTCGTAGAGCGCGCCGTGCGT
CCCGAGCGATACTGAGCGAAGCAAGTGCGTCGAGCAGTGCCCGCTTGTTCCTGAAATGCCAGTAAAGCGC
TGGCTGCTGAACCCCCAGCCGGAACTGACCCCACAAGGCCCTAGCGTTTGCAATGCACCAGGTCATCATT
GACCCAGGCGTGTTCCACCAGGCCGCTGCCTCGCAACTCTTCGCAGGCTTCGCCGACCTGCTCGCGCCAC
TTCTTCACGCGGGTGGAATCCGATCCGCACATGAGGCGGAAGGTTTCCAGCTTGAGCGGGTACGGCTCCC
GGTGCGAGCTGAAATAGTCGAACATCCGTCGGGCCGTCGGCGACAGCTTGCGGTACTTCTCCCATATGAA
TTTCGTGTAGTGGTCGCCAGCAAACAGCACGACGATTTCCTCGTCGATCAGGACCTGGCAACGGGACGTT
TTCTTGCCACGGTCCAGGACGCGGAAGCGGTGCAGCAGCGACACCGATTCCAGGTGCCCAACGCGGTCGG
ACGTGAAGCCCATCGCCGTCGCCTGTAGGCGCGACAGGCATTCCTCGGCCTTCGTGTAATACCGGCCATT
GATCGACCAGCCCAGGTCCTGGCAAAGCTCGTAGAACGTGAAGGTGATCGGCTCGCCGATAGGGGTGCGC
TTCGCGTACTCCAACACCTGCTGCCACACCAGTTCGTCATCGTCGGCCCGCAGCTCGACGCCGGTGTAGG
TGATCTTCACGTCCTTGTTGACGTGGAAAATGACCTTGTTTTGCAGCGCCTCGCGCGGGATTTTCTTGTT
GCGCGTGGTGAACAGGGCAGAGCGGGCCGTGTCGTTTGGCATCGCTCGCATCGTGTCCGGCCACGGCGCA
ATATCGAACAAGGAAAGCTGCATTTCCTTGATCTGCTGCTTCGTGTGTTTCAGCAACGCGGCCTGCTTGG
CCTCGCTGACCTGTTTTGCCAGGTCCTCGCCGGCGGTTTTTCGCTTCTTGGTCGTCATAGTTCCTCGCGT
GTCGATGGTCATCGACTTCGCCAAACCTGCCGCCTCCTGTTCGAGACGACGCGAACGCTCCACGGCGGCC
GATGGCGCGGGCAGGGCAGGGGGAGCCAGTTGCACGCTGTCGCGCTCGATCTTGGCCGTAGCTTGCTGGA
CCATCGAGCCGACGGACTGGAAGGTTTCGCGGGGCGCACGCATGACGGTGCGGCTTGCGATGGTTTCGGC
ATCCTCGGCGGAAAACCCCGCGTCGATCAGTTCTTGCCTGTATGCCTTCCGGTCAAACGTCCGATTCATT
CACCCTCCTTGCGGGATTGCCCCGACTCACGCCGGGGCAATGTGCCCTTATTCCTGATTTGACCCGCCTG
GTGCCTTGGTGTCCAGATAATCCACCTTATCGGCAATGAAGTCGGTCCCGTAGACCGTCTGGCCGTCCTT
CTCGTACTTGGTATTCCGAATCTTGCCCTGCACGAATACCAGCTCCGCGAAGTCGCTCTTCTTGATGGAG
CGCATGGGGACGTGCTTGGCAATCACGCGCACCCCCCGGCCGTTTTAGCGGCTAAAAAAGTCATGGCTCT
GCCCTCGGGCGGACCACGCCCATCATGACCTTGCCAAGCTCGTCCTGCTTCTCTTCGATCTTCGCCAGCA
GGGCGAGGATCGTGGCATCACCGAACCGCGCCGTGCGCGGGTCGTCGGTGAGCCAGAGTTTCAGCAGGCC
GCCCAGGCGGCCCAGGTCGCCATTGATGCGGGCCAGCTCGCGGACGTGCTCATAGTCCACGACGCCCGTG
ATTTTGTAGCCCTGGCCGACGGCCAGCAGGTAGGCCTACAGGCTCATGCCGGCCGCCGCCGCCTTTTCCT
CAATCGCTCTTCGTTCGTCTGGAAGGCAGTACACCTTGATAGGTGGGCTGCCCTTCCTGGTTGGCTTGGT
TTCATCAGCCATCCGCTTGCCCTCATCTGTTACGCCGGCGGTAGCCGGCCAGCCTCGCAGAGCAGGATTC
CCGTTGAGCACCGCCAGGTGCGAATAAGGGACAGTGAAGAAGGAACACCCGCTCGCGGGTGGGCCTACTT
CACCTATCCTGCCCGGCTGACGCCGTTGGATACACCAAGGAAAGTCTACACGAACCCTTTGGCAAAATCC
TGTATATCGTGCGAAAAAGGATGGATATACCGAAAAAATCGCTATAATGACCCCGAAGCAGGGTTATGCA
GCGGAAAAGATCCGTCGACCCTTTCCGACGCTCACCGGGCTGGTTGCCCTCGCCGCTGGGCTGGCGGCCG
TCTATGGCCCTGCAAACGCGCCAGAAACGCCGTCGAAGCCGTGTGCGAGACACCGCGGCCGCCGGCGTTG
TGGATACCTCGCGGAAAACTTGGCCCTCACTGACAGATGAGGGGCGGACGTTGACACTTGAGGGGCCGAC
TCACCCGGCGCGGCGTTGACAGATGAGGGGCAGGCTCGATTTCGGCCGGCGACGTGGAGCTGGCCAGCCT
CGCAAATCGGCGAAAACGCCTGATTTTACGCGAGTTTCCCACAGATGATGTGGACAAGCCTGGGGATAAG
TGCCCTGCGGTATTGACACTTGAGGGGCGCGACTACTGACAGATGAGGGGCGCGATCCTTGACACTTGAG
GGGCAGAGTGCTGACAGATGAGGGGCGCACCTATTGACATTTGAGGGGCTGTCCACAGGCAGAAAATCCA
GCATTTGCAAGGGTTTCCGCCCGTTTTTCGGCCACCGCTAACCTGTCTTTTAACCTGCTTTTAAACCAAT
ATTTATAAACCTTGTTTTTAACCAGGGCTGCGCCCTGTGCGCGTGACCGCGCACGCCGAAGGGGGGTGCC
CCCCCTTCTCGAACCCTCCCGGCCCGCTAACGCGGGCCTCCCATCCCCCCAGGGGCTGCGCCCCTCGGCC
GCGAACGGCCTCACCCCAAAAATGGCAGCCAAGCTGACCACTTCTGCGCTCGGCCCTTCCGGCTGGCTGG
TTTATTGCTGATAAATCTGGAGCCGGTGAGCGTGGGTCTCGCGGTATCATTGCAGCACTGGGGCCAGATG
GTAAGCCCTCCCGTATCGTAGTTATCTACACGACGGGGAGTCAGGCAACTATGGATGAACGAAATAGACA
GATCGCTGAGATAGGTGCCTCACTGATTAAGCATTGGTAACTGTCAGACCAAGTTTACTCATATATACTT
TAGATTGATTTAAAACTTCATTTTTAATTTAAAAGGATCTAGGTGAAGATCCTTTTTGATAATCTCATGA
CCAAAATCCCTTAACGTGAGTTTTCGTTCCACTGAGCGTCAGACCCCGTAGAAAAGATCAAAGGATCTTC
TTGAGATCCTTTTTTTCTGCGCGTAATCTGCTGCTTGCAAACAAAAAAACCACCGCTACCAGCGGTGGTT
TGTTTGCCGGATCAAGAGCTACCAACTCTTTTTCCGAAGGTAACTGGCTTCAGCAGAGCGCAGATACCAA
ATACTGTTCTTCTAGTGTAGCCGTAGTTAGGCCACCACTTCAAGAACTCTGTAGCACCGCCTACATACCT
CGCTCTGCTAATCCTGTTACCAGTGGCTGCTGCCAGTGGCGATAAGTCGTGTCTTACCGGGTTGGACTCA
AGACGATAGTTACCGGATAAGGCGCAGCGGTCGGGCTGAACGGGGGGTTCGTGCACACAGCCCAGCTTGG
AGCGAACGACCTACACCGAACTGAGATACCTACAGCGTGAGCTATGAGAAAGCGCCACGCTTCCCGAAGG
GAGAAAGGCGGACAGGTATCCGGTAAGCGGCAGGGTCGGAACAGGAGAGCGCACGAGGGAGCTTCCAGGG
GGAAACGCCTGGTATCTTTATAGTCCTGTCGGGTTTCGCCACCTCTGACTTGAGCGTCGATTTTTGTGAT
GCTCGTCAGGGGGGCGGAGCCTATGGAAAAACGCCAGCAACGCGGCCTTTTTACGGTTCCTGGCCTTTTG
CTGGCCTTTTGCTCACATGTTCTTTCCTGCGTTATCCCCTGATTCTGTGGATAACCGTATTACCGCCTTT
GAGTGAGCTGATACCGCTCGCCGCAGCCGAACGACCGAGCGCAGCGAGTCAGTGAGCGAGGAAGCGGAAG
AGCGCCCAATACGCAAACCGCCTCTCCCCGCGCGTTGGCCGATTCATTAATGCAGCTGGCACGACAGGTT
TCCCGACTGGAAAGCGGGCAGTGAGCGCAACGCAATTAATGTGAGTTAGCTCACTCATTAGGCACCCCAG
GCTTTACACTTTATGCTTCCGGCTCGTATGTTGTGTGGAATTGTGAGCGGATAACAATTTCACACAGGAA
ACAGCTATGACCATGATTACGCCAAGCTAGCTTCCCGCTTGGTCGGGCCGCTTCGCGAGGGCCCGTTGAC
GACAACGGTGCGATGGGTCCCGGCCCCGGTCAAGACGATGCCAATACGTTGCGACACTACGCCTTGGCAC
TTTTAGAATTGCCTTATCGTCCTGATAAGAAATGTCCGACCAGCTAAAGACATCGCGTCCAATCAAAGCC
TAGAAAATATAGGCGAAGGGACGCTAATAAGTCTTTCATAAGACCGCGCAAATCTAAAAATATCCTTAGA
TTCACGATGCGGCACTTCGGATGACTTCCGAGCGAGCCTGGAACCTCAGAAAAACGTCTGAGAGATACCG
CGGATCTCACACAGGAAATTTC
Features (pLannotate 1.2.2; 21 found; start..end, strand, type, name):
    325..347     +  RBS            RBS: efficient ribosome binding site from bacteriophage T7 gene 10 (Olins and Rangwala, 1989)
    363..2084    +  CDS            exaA (fragment): QEDH_PSEAE - Experimental evidence at protein level: Swiss-Prot protein existence level 1. Catalyzes the oxidation of ethanol and other primary alcohols to the corresponding aldehydes, except methanol, which is a very poor substrate. Uses a specific inducible cytochrome c550, encoded by the adjacent gene in the locus, as electron acceptor. Is a key enzyme of the carbon and energy metabolism during growth of P.aeruginosa on ethanol as the sole carbon and energy source. Is also able to use secondary alcohols as well as aminoalcohols like ethanolamine and 1- amino-2-propanol, and aldehydes as sub
   2130..2149    +  CDS            7xHis (fragment): 6xHis affinity tag
   2176..2232    -  misc_feature   MCS: pUC18/19 multiple cloning site
   2229..2386    +  CDS            lacZα (fragment): LacZα fragment of β-galactosidase; lacZ fragment
   2392..2491    -  misc_feature   bom (fragment): basis of mobility region from pBR322
   2593..2628    -  CDS            rop (fragment): Rop protein, which maintains plasmids at low copy number; rop
   2693..3335    -  CDS            TetR (fragment): tetracycline resistance regulatory protein; tetR
   3441..4640    +  CDS            TcR: tetracycline efflux protein; tetA; confers resistance to tetracycline
   4699..4851    -  CDS            tetR (fragment): TETR1_ECOLX - Experimental evidence at protein level: Swiss-Prot protein existence level 1. TetR is the repressor of the tetracycline resistance element; its N-terminal region forms a helix-turn-helix structure and binds DNA. Binding of tetracycline to TetR reduces the repressor affinity for the tetracycline resistance gene (tetA) promoter operator sites. From Escherichia coli.
   4871..6019    -  CDS            trfA: trans-acting replication protein that binds to and activates oriV
   6149..6253    -  CDS            traI (fragment): TRAI6_ECOLX - Experimental evidence at protein level: Swiss-Prot protein existence level 1. The initiation process of transfer DNA synthesis requires the interaction of at least three plasmid-specific components (TraH, I, and J) at the transfer origin resulting in the assembly of a specialised nucleoprotein complex - the relaxosome. Site- and strand-specific cleavage at the transfer origin is dependent on TraI and TraJ. From Escherichia coli.
   6291..6662    -  CDS            traJ: oriT-recognizing protein; traJ
   6695..6804    -  oriT           oriT: incP origin of transfer
   6957..7588    +  rep_origin     oriV: incP origin of replication
   7666..7879    +  CDS            bla(M) (fragment): β-lactamase lacking the signal sequence; bla(M); allows cytosolic expression of β-lactamase
   8051..8639    +  rep_origin     ori: high-copy-number ColE1/pMB1/pBR322/pUC origin of replication
   8822..8914    +  CDS            lacI (fragment): lac repressor; lacI; The lac repressor binds to the lac operator to inhibit transcription in E. coli. This inhibition can be relieved by adding lactose or isopropyl-β-D-thiogalactopyranoside (IPTG).
   8927..8948    +  protein_bind   CAP binding site: CAP binding activates transcription in the presence of cAMP. E. coli catabolite activator protein
   8963..8993    +  promoter       lac promoter: promoter for the E. coli lac operon
   9001..9017    +  protein_bind   lac operator: The lac repressor binds to the lac operator to inhibit transcription in E. coli. This inhibition can be relieved by adding lactose or isopropyl-β-D-thiogalactopyranoside (IPTG). lac repressor encoded by lacI
