[The description below was written by a language model from this plasmid's Addgene catalogue record and pLannotate feature annotations shown in this document.]
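Description:
JGI_018279 is a 9.4 kb broad-host-range bacterial expression plasmid built on the pCM80_PxoxF backbone, catalogued as a synthetic biology vector. It carries two replication systems: an IncP oriV with its trans-acting replication protein trfA, which allows maintenance in a wide range of Gram-negative bacteria, and a ColE1/pMB1-type origin for propagation in E. coli. The record lists it as low copy. An IncP oriT with traJ and a traI fragment makes the plasmid mobilizable by conjugation when transfer functions are supplied in trans. Selection is by tetracycline, through a tetA efflux gene with tetR repressor sequences alongside it. Fragments of bla, rop, bom, lacI and lacZα are leftovers from the vector's construction and are unlikely to be functional.

The payload is a synthetic gene named 107_2942, inserted by Gibson assembly. The annotation matches an open reading frame of about 1.7 kb to ExaA, the PQQ-dependent quinoprotein ethanol dehydrogenase of Pseudomonas aeruginosa. This fits the stated purpose of studying rare earth element-dependent alcohol dehydrogenases. A phage T7 gene 10 ribosome binding site precedes the ORF, and a C-terminal polyhistidine tag for affinity purification follows it. The backbone name implies that expression is driven by an xoxF promoter, but the feature table does not annotate one. It shows only a lac promoter/operator and CAP site further upstream. The source organism of the encoded sequence is not recorded.

The construct appears to belong to a batch of synthesized candidate dehydrogenase genes intended for expression, purification and functional testing, although the record does not name the expression host.
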