Addgene plasmid #158817: JGI_018279
Purpose: Rare earth element alcohol dehydrogenases
Depositing lab: Joint Genome Institute. Publication: Rare earth element alcohol dehydrogenases widely occur among globally distributed, numerically abundant and environmentally important microbes. Huang J, Yu Z, Groom J, Cheng JF, Tarver A, Yoshikuni Y, Chistoserdova L. ISME J. 2019 Aug;13(8):2005-2017. doi: 10.1038/s41396-019-0414-z. Epub 2019 Apr 5. PubMed 30952993.
Backbone
  Vector backbone: pCM80_PxoxF
  Vector type: Synthetic Biology
Growth in bacteria
  Bacterial resistance: Tetracycline, 10 μg/mL
  Growth temperature: 37°C
  Growth strain: Top10
  Copy number: Low Copy
Gene/Insert
  Gene/Insert name: 107_2942 (alt name: Batch190_p015)
  Species: Synthetic
  Cloning method: Gibson Cloning
Terms and licenses: Academic/Nonprofit Terms; Industry Terms: Not Available to Industry
Depositor comments: pCM80_PxoxF vector with 107_2942 insert, JGI ICE Registry: https://registry.jgi.doe.gov/entry/18279
How to cite: JGI_018279 was a gift from Joint Genome Institute (Addgene plasmid # 158817 ; http://n2t.net/addgene:158817 ; RRID:Addgene_158817)
