>Addgene plasmid #158817 | JGI_018279 | depositor partial sequence | sequence record 306527 | gene insert with vector overlaps
GACTTGTCGGAGGAATCCTCTAGAAATAATTTTGTTTAACTTTAAGAAGGAGATATACCATGACCTTCCG
CGCGACCCTGCTCGCCGCGGCCGGCGCCGCGGCCCTGCTCGCGGGCGTCGCCAGCCCGGCACTCGCCGTG
ACGGACGAGGACATCGCCAACGATGCCAAAACGACCGAGGACGTCGTCACCTATGGTCTGGGCAACCAGG
GCCAGCGCTTCAGCCCGCTTAAGACGCTCACTCGCGACAACATCAAGTCGCTCGTCCCCGCCTACAGCTT
CTCGTTCGGGGGAGAGAAGCAGCGTGGCCAAGAGTCACAGGCCCTCGTCAAGGACGGCGTGATCTACGTG
ACCGGCTCGTACTCCCGCGCGTGGGCGATCAACTCCCGCACGGGCGAAAAGATCTGGGAGTACAACGCCC
GTCTCCCGGAGGGAATCTTGCCGTGCTGCGATGTGGTCAACCGCGGCGGGGCCCTGTACGACAACCTGTT
CATCTTCGGCACCCTGGACGCGAAGCTCGTGGCGCTGGATGCCAAGTCCGGCAAAGTCGTGTGGAAGAAA
GACGTGGACGACTTCAAGTCCGGTTTTAGCTTCACCAGCGCGCCGATGATCGTGAAGGGTAAGATCATCA
CCGGGGTCTCGGGCGGTGAGTTCGGGATCGTCGGCCGGGTGGAGGCCCGCGACGCCAAGACGGGGGAAAT
CATCTGGAAGCGCCCGGTGATCGAGGGCCACGTGGGCGAGCTGAACGGCAAGCCAAGCACGATGACCGGC
AAGACGAACGAGACCTGGCCCGGCGATATGTGGAAGTACGGGGGCGGAGCCACGTGGAACGGCGGCACCT
ATGACGCAGAGACCAACCTGATCTACTACGGGACGGGCAATCCGGGCCCGTGGAACTCGTGGCTGCGGCC
GGGCGACAACAAGTGGTCGGCCTCGCGGATCGCCCTGGACCCGGACACGGGCGAGATCAAGTGGGGGTTC
CAGACGACCCCGCATGATGGCTGGGACTATGATGGTGTCAACGAATTCGTCTCGTTCGACCTCGTGAAGG
ACGGCAAGACCATCAAGGCGGGCGCGACGGCGGACCGTAACGGCTTCTTCTACGTCCTGGACCGCACGAA
CGGCAAGTTCATCTCCGCCAGTCCATTCGTGAGCAAGATCACCTGGGCGAAGGGCATCGACGAGAAGGGC
CGTCCTATCGAGGACCCGGCCTTCCGCCCCGCCGATCCGGGAAAGGAAAAGCAAGGTAAATCCGTGTTCG
CCGTCCCGAGCTTCCTGGGCGGCAAGAACTGGATGCCCATCGGCTACAGCCCGGAGACGAAGCTCTTCTA
CGTCCCGAGCAACGAATGGGGCATGGATATCCACAACGAGCCGGTGGCGTATAAAAAAGGCGCAGCCTAC
CTTGGCGCTGGCTTCACGATCAAGCCTATCTTCGAGGACCATATCGGGTCCCTCAAGGCCATCGACCCGG
CGACCGGAAAGATTGCGTGGGAGTATAAGAACAAAGCCCCGCTCTGGGGCGGCGTGCTCTCGACGGCGGG
CAACCTCGTGTTCACGGGCACCCCGGAAGGTTTCCTGAAAGCCTTCGACGCCAAGACGGGGGAGGAGGTC
TGGAAGTTCAACGTCGGCACGGGGGTCGTGGCCACCCCCATCACCTGGGAGCAGGACGGGGAGCAGTGGG
TGGGCGTCGCCGCCGGCTGGGGCGGCGCGGTGCCGCTGTGGGGCGGCGAGGTCGCCAAGTCGACGGCCGG
TATCACCCAGGGCGGCTCGTTCTGGGCGTTCAAGCTCCCGAAGGAAGTGGCCGCCCGGGCCGAAAACCTC
TATTTTCAGGGACATCATCACCATCACCATCACCACTGACAGCT
